>Addgene plasmid #49062 | pcDNA3.1 Flag YFP hNKCC1 N-terminal deletion (NT53) | depositor full sequence | sequence record 72184 | NT53
GCTAGCCCGGGCACGGCCGCCACCATGGGAGACTACAAAGACCATGACGGTGATTATAAAGATCACGACA
TCGACTACAAGGATGACGATGACAAGGGTGACCCTACCGTCAGCAAGGGCGAGGAGCTGTTCACCGGGGT
GGTGCCCATCCTGGTCGAGCTGGACGGCGACGTAAACGGCCACAAGTTCAGCGTGTCCGGCGAGGGCGAG
GGCGATGCCACCTACGGCAAGCTGACCCTGAAGTTCATCTGCACCACCGGCAAGCTGCCCGTGCCCTGGC
CCACCCTCGTGACCACCTTCGGCTACGGCCTGATGTGCTTCGCCCGCTACCCCGACCACATGAAGCAGCA
CGACTTCTTCAAGTCCGCCATGCCCGAAGGCTACGTCCAGGAGCGCACCATCTTCTTCAAGGACGACGGC
AACTACAAGACCCGCGCCGAGGTGAAGTTCGAGGGCGACACCCTGGTGAACCGCATCGAGCTGAAGGGCA
TCGACTTCAAGGAGGACGGCAACATCCTAGGGCACAAGCTGGAGTACAACTACAACAGCCACAACGTTTA
TATCATGGCCGACAAGCAGAAGAACGGCATCAAGGTGAACTTCAAGATCCGCCACAACATCGAGGACGGC
AGCGTGCAGCTCGCCGACCACTACCAGCAGAACACCCCCATCGGCGACGGCCCCGTGCTGCTGCCCGACA
ACCACTACCTGAGCTACCAGTCCAAACTGAGCAAAGACCCCAACGAGAAGCGCGATCACATGGTCCTGCT
GGAGTTCGTGACCGCCGCCGGGATCACTCTCGGCATGGACGAGCTCTACAAGGGTGACCTGGAGCCGAGG
CCCACGGCTCCTAGCTCCGGCGCGCGCGCCAGGATCGACCACTACCGGCACACAGCCGCGCAGCTCGGCG
AGAAGCTGCTCCGGCCTAGCCTGGCCGAGCTGCATGACGAGCTGGAAAAGGAACCTTTTGAGGATGGCTT
TGCAAATGGGGAAGAAAGCACTCCAACACGTGATGCTGTGGTCACGTACACGGCCGAAAGTAAAGGAGTC
GTGAAGTTTGGCTGGATCAAGGGTGTACTAGTACGTTGTATGTTAAACATTTGGGGTGTGATGCTTTTCA
TTCGTCTCTCATGGATTGTGGGACAAGCTGGAATTGGTCTATCAGTCCTTGTAATAATGATGGCTACTGT
TGTGACAACTATCACAGGATTGTCCACTAGCGCCATCGCAACTAATGGATTTGTAAGGGGAGGCGGCGCA
TATTATTTAATATCTAGAAGTCTAGGGCCTGAATTTGGTGGTGCCATTGGTCTAATCTTCGCCTTTGCCA
ACGCTGTTGCTGTTGCTATGTATGTGGTTGGATTTGCAGAAACCGTGGTGGAGTTGCTGAAAGAACATTC
CATTCTTATGATAGATGAAATCAATGACATCCGGATTATTGGAGCCATTACAGTCGTGATTCTTTTAGGT
ATCTCAGTAGCCGGTATGGAGTGGGAAGCAAAAGCTCAGATTGTTCTTTTGGTGATCCTACTTCTTGCTA
TTGGTGATTTCGTCATAGGAACATTTATCCCACTCGAGAGCAAGAAGCCAAAAGGGTTTTTTGGCTATAA
ATCTGAAATCTTTAATGAGAACTTTGGCCCCGATTTTCGAGAAGAAGAAACTTTCTTTTCTGTATTTGCC
ATCTTTTTTCCTGCTGCAACTGGAATTCTGGCTGGCGCAAATATCTCAGGTGATCTTGCAGATCCTCAGT
CAGCCATACCCAAAGGAACACTCCTAGCCATTTTAATTACTACATTGGTTTATGTAGGAATTGCCGTGTC
TGTAGGTTCTTGTGTCGTACGCGATGCCACTGGTAATGTTAATGACACTATCGTAACAGAGCTAACAAAC
TGTACTAGCGCAGCCTGCAAATTAAACTTTGATTTTTCATCTTGTGAATCCAGTCCTTGTAGCTACGGCC
TAATGAACAACTTTCAGGTAATGAGTATGGTGTCAGGATTTACACCACTAATTTCCGCGGGCATATTCTC
TGCCACTCTTTCTAGCGCATTAGCATCCCTAGTGAGTGCTCCCAAGATATTTCAGGCCCTATGTAAAGAC
AACATCTACCCCGCTTTCCAGATGTTTGCTAAAGGTTATGGGAAAAATAATGAGCCATTACGTGGCTACA
TCTTAACATTCTTAATTGCACTTGGATTCATCTTAATTGCCGAACTGAATGTTATTGCACCAATTATCTC
AAACTTCTTCCTTGCCAGCTATGCCCTCATCAATTTTTCAGTATTCCATGCTTCACTGGCAAAAAGCCCA
GGATGGCGACCGGCATTTAAATACTACAATATGTGGATCTCACTTCTTGGAGCAATTCTTTGTTGCATAG
TAATGTTCGTCATTAACTGGTGGGCTGCTTTGCTAACCTACGTGATAGTCCTTGGGCTGTATATTTATGT
TACCTACAAAAAACCCGATGTGAATTGGGGATCCTCTACACAAGCCCTGACTTACCTCAATGCCCTGCAA
CATAGTATTAGGCTTTCTGGCGTGGAGGACCATGTGAAAAACTTTAGGCCACAGTGTCTTGTTATGACAG
GAGCGCCAAACTCACGGCCGGCCTTACTTCATCTTGTTCACGATTTCACAAAAAATGTTGGTTTGATGAT
CTGTGGACACGTACACATGGGACCACGCAGACAAGCCATGAAAGAAATGTCCATCGACCAAGCCAAATAT
CAGCGCTGGCTTATTAAGAACAAAATGAAGGCTTTTTATGCACCAGTACATGCAGATGACCTCAGAGAAG
GGGCCCAATACTTGATGCAGGCTGCTGGCCTGGGCCGTATGAAGCCAAACACACTAGTCCTTGGATTTAA
GAAAGATTGGTTGCAAGCAGATATGAGGGATGTGGATATGTACATAAACTTATTTCACGATGCTTTTGAC
ATACAATATGGCGTAGTGGTTATTCGCCTAAAAGAAGGTCTGGATATTAGTCACCTGCAGGGACAAGAAG
AATTATTGTCATCACAAGAGAAATCTCCTGGCACCAAGGATGTCGTAGTAAGTGTGGAATATAGTAAAAA
GTCCGATTTAGATACTTCGAAACCCCTCAGTGAAAAACCAATTACCCATAAAGTCGAGGAAGAAGATGGC
AAGACTGCAACTCAACCACTGTTGAAAAAAGAATCCAAAGGCCCTATTGTGCCTTTGAATGTAGCTGACC
AAAAGCTTCTTGAAGCTAGTACACAGTTTCAGAAAAAACAAGGAAAGAATACTATTGATGTCTGGTGGCT
TTTTGATGACGGAGGTCTGACCTTATTGATACCTTACCTTCTGACGACCAAGAAAAAATGGAAAGACTGT
AAGATCAGAGTATTCATTGGTGGAAAGATAAACAGAATAGACCATGACCGGAGAGCGATGGCTACTTTAC
TGAGCAAGTTCAGAATCGATTTTTCTGACATCATGGTTCTAGGAGACATCAATACCAAACCAAAGAAAGA
AAACATTATAGCTTTCGAGGAAATCATTGAGCCATACAGACTTCACGAAGATGATAAAGAGCAAGATATC
GCAGATAAAATGAAAGAAGATGAACCCTGGCGAATAACAGATAATGAATTGGAGCTGTATAAGACCAAGA
CATACCGGCAGATCAGGTTAAATGAGTTATTAAAGGAACATTCAAGCACAGCTAACATTATTGTGATGAG
TTTACCGGTCGCACGAAAGGGTGCCGTTTCTAGTGCTCTCTACATGGCATGGTTAGAAGCACTATCTAAG
GATCTACCACCAATCCTACTAGTTCGTGGGAATCATCAGAGTGTCCTTACCTTCTATTCATAATTAATTA
AGTTTAAACCCGCTGATCAGCCTCGACTGTGCCTTCTAGTTGCCAGCCATCTGTTGTTTGCCCCTCCCCC
GTGCCTTCCTTGACCCTGGAAGGTGCCACTCCCACTGTCCTTTCCTAATAAAATGAGGAAATTGCATCGC
ATTGTCTGAGTAGGTGTCATTCTATTCTGGGGGGTGGGGTGGGGCAGGACAGCAAGGGGGAGGATTGGGA
AGACAATAGCAGGCATGCTGGGGATGCGGTGGGCTCTATGGCTTCTGAGGCGGAAAGAACCAGCTGGGGC
TCTAGGGGGTATCCCC
[124 nt withheld, positions 4147-4270]
C
[91 nt withheld, positions 4272-4362]
A
[49 nt withheld, positions 4364-4412]
CCTTTGACGTTGGAGTCCACGTTCTTT
[37 nt withheld, positions 4440-4476]
ACCCTATCTCGGTCTATTCTTTTGATTTATAAGGGATTTTGCCGATTTCGGCCTATTGGTTAAAAAATGA
GCTGATTTAACAAAAATTTAACGCGAATTAATTCTGTGGAATGTGTGTCAGTTAGGGTGTGGAAAGTCCC
CAGGCTCCCCAGCAGGCAGAAGTATGCAAAGCATGCATCTCAATTAGTCAGCAACCAGGTGTGGAAAGTC
CCCAGGCTCCCCAGCAGGCAGAAGTATGCAAAGCATGCATCTCAATTAGTCAGCAACCATAGTCCCGCCC
CTAACTCCGCCCATCCCGCCCCTAACTCCGCCCAGTTCCGCCCATTCTCCGCCCCATGGCTGACTAATTT
TTTTTATTTATGCAGAGGCCGAGGCCGCCTCTGCCTCTGAGCTATTCCAGAAGTAGTGAGGAGGCTTTTT
TGGAGGCCTAGGCTTTTGCAAAAAGCTCCCGGGAGCTTGTATATCCATTTTCGGATCTGATCAAGAGACA
GGATGAGGATCGTTTCGCATGATTGAACAAGATGGATTGCACGCAGGTTCTCCGGCCGCTTGGGTGGAGA
GGCTATTCGGCTATGACTGGGCACAACAGACAATCGGCTGCTCTGATGCCGCCGTGTTCCGGCTGTCAGC
GCAGGGGCGCCCGGTTCTTTTTGTCAAGACCGACCTGTCCGGTGCCCTGAATGAACTGCAGGACGAGGCA
GCGCGGCTATCGTGGCTGGCCACGACGGGCGTTCCTTGCGCAGCTGTGCTCGACGTTGTCACTGAAGCGG
GAAGGGACTGGCTGCTATTGGGCGAAGTGCCGGGGCAGGATCTCCTGTCATCTCACCTTGCTCCTGCCGA
GAAAGTATCCATCATGGCTGATGCAATGCGGCGGCTGCATACGCTTGATCCGGCTACCTGCCCATTCGAC
CACCAAGCGAAACATCGCATCGAGCGAGCACGTACTCGGATGGAAGCCGGTCTTGTCGATCAGGATGATC
TGGACGAAGAGCATCAGGGGCTCGCGCCAGCCGAACTGTTCGCCAGGCTCAAGGCGCGCATGCCCGACGG
CGAGGATCTCGTCGTGACCCATGGCGATGCCTGCTTGCCGAATATCATGGTGGAAAATGGCCGCTTTTCT
GGATTCATCGACTGTGGCCGGCTGGGTGTGGCGGACCGCTATCAGGACATAGCGTTGGCTACCCGTGATA
TTGCTGAAGAGCTTGGCGGCGAATGGGCTGACCGCTTCCTCGTGCTTTACGGTATCGCCGCTCCCGATTC
GCAGCGCATCGCCTTCTATCGCCTTCTTGACGAGTTCTTCTGAGCGGGACTCTGGGGTTCGAAATGACCG
ACCAAGCGACGCCCAACCTGCCATCACGAGATTTCGATTCCACCGCCGCCTTCTATGAAAGGTTGGGCTT
CGGAATCGTTTTCCGGGACGCCGGCTGGATGATCCTCCAGCGCGGGGATCTCATGCTGGAGTTCTTCGCC
CACCCCAACTTGTTTATTGCAGCTTATAATGGTTACAAATAAAGCAATAGCATCACAAATTTCACAAATA
AAGCATTTTTTTCACTGCATTCTAGTTGTGGTTTGTCCAAACTCATCAATGTATCTTATCATGTCTGTAT
ACCGTCGACCTCTAGCTAGAGCTTGGCGTAATCATGGTCATAGCTGTTTCCTGTGTGAAATTGTTATCCG
CTCACAATTCCACACAACATACGAGCCGGAAGCATAAAGTGTAAAGCCTGGGGTGCCTAATGAGTGAGCT
AACTCACATTAATTGCGTTGCGCTCACTGCCCGCTTTCCAGTCGGGAAACCTGTCGTGCCAGCTGCATTA
ATGAATCGGCCAACGCGCGGGGAGAGGCGGTTTGCGTATTGGGCGCTCTTCCGCTTCCTCGCTCACTGAC
TCGCTGCGCTCGGTCGTTCGGCTGCGGCGAGCGGTATCAGCTCACTCAAAGGCGGTAATACGGTTATCCA
CAGAATCAGGGGATAACGCAGGAAAGAACATGTGAGCAAAAGGCCAGCAAAAGGCCAGGAACCGTAAAAA
GGCCGCGTTGCTGGCGTTTTTCCATAGGCTCCGCCCCCCTGACGAGCATCACAAAAATCGACGCTCAAGT
CAGAGGTGGCGAAACCCGACAGGACTATAAAGATACCAGGCGTTTCCCCCTGGAAGCTCCCTCGTGCGCT
CTCCTGTTCCGACCCTGCCGCTTACCGGATACCTGTCCGCCTTTCTCCCTTCGGGAAGCGTGGCGCTTTC
TCATAGCTCACGCTGTAGGTATCTCAGTTCGGTGTAGGTCGTTCGCTCCAAGCTGGGCTGTGTGCACGAA
CCCCCCGTTCAGCCCGACCGCTGCGCCTTATCCGGTAACTATCGTCTTGAGTCCAACCCGGTAAGACACG
ACTTATCGCCACTGGCAGCAGCCACTGGTAACAGGATTAGCAGAGCGAGGTATGTAGGCGGTGCTACAGA
GTTCTTGAAGTGGTGGCCTAACTACGGCTACACTAGAAGAACAGTATTTGGTATCTGCGCTCTGCTGAAG
CCAGTTACCTTCGGAAAAAGAGTTGGTAGCTCTTGATCCGGCAAACAAACCACCGCTGGTAGCGGTTTTT
TTGTTTGCAAGCAGCAGATTACGCGCAGAAAAAAAGGATCTCAAGAAGATCCTTTGATCTTTTCTACGGG
GTCTGACGCTCAGTGGAACGAAAACTCACGTTAAGGGATTTTGGTCATGAGATTATCAAAAAGGATCTTC
ACCTAGATCCTTTTAAATTAAAAATGAAGTTTTAAATCAATCTAAAGTATATATGAGTAAACTTGGTCTG
ACAGTTACCAATGCTTAATCAGTGAGGCACCTATCTCAGCGATCTGTCTATTTCGTTCATCCATAGTTGC
CTGACTCCCCGTCGTGTAGATAACTACGATACGGGAGGGCTTACCATCTGGCCCCAGTGCTGCAATGATA
CCGCGAGACCCACGCTCACCGGCTCCAGATTTATCAGCAATAAACCAGCCAGCCGGAAGGGCCGAGCGCA
GAAGTGGTCCTGCAACTTTATCCGCCTCCATCCAGTCTATTAATTGTTGCCGGGAAGCTAGAGTAAGTAG
TTCGCCAGTTAATAGTTTGCGCAACGTTGTTGCCATTGCTACAGGCATCGTGGTGTCACGCTCGTCGTTT
GGTATGGCTTCATTCAGCTCCGGTTCCCAACGATCAAGGCGAGTTACATGATCCCCCATGTTGTGCAAAA
AAGCGGTTAGCTCCTTCGGTCCTCCGATCGTTGTCAGAAGTAAGTTGGCCGCAGTGTTATCACTCATGGT
TATGGCAGCACTGCATAATTCTCTTACTGTCATGCCATCCGTAAGATGCTTTTCTGTGACTGGTGAGTAC
TCAACCAAGTCATTCTGAGAATAGTGTATGCGGCGACCGAGTTGCTCTTGCCCGGCGTCAATACGGGATA
ATACCGCGCCACATAGCAGAACTTTAAAAGTGCTCATCATTGGAAAACGTTCTTCGGGGCGAAAACTCTC
AAGGATCTTACCGCTGTTGAGATCCAGTTCGATGTAACCCACTCGTGCACCCAACTGATCTTCAGCATCT
TTTACTTTCACCAGCGTTTCTGGGTGAGCAAAAACAGGAAGGCAAAATGCCGCAAAAAAGGGAATAAGGG
CGACACGGAAATGTTGAATACTCATACTCTTCCTTTTTCAATATTATTGAAGCATTTATCAGGGTTATTG
TCTCATGAGCGGATACATATTTGAATGTATTTAGAAAAATAAACAAATAGGGGTTCCGCGCACATTTCCC
CGAAAAGTGCCACCTGACGTCGACGGATCGGGAGATCTCCCGATCCCCTATGGTGCACTCTCAGTACAAT
CTGCTCTGATGCCGCATAGTTAAGCCAGTATCTGCTCCCTGCTTGTGTGTTGGAGGTCGCTGAGTAGTGC
GCGAGCAAAATTTAAGCTACAACAAGGCAAGGCTTGACCGACAATTGCATGAAGAATCTGCTTAGGGTTA
GGCGTTTTGCGCTGCTTCGCGATGTACGGGCCAGATATACGCGTTGACATTGATTATTGACTAGTTATTA
ATAGTAATCAATTACGGGGTCATTAGTTCATAGCCCATATATGGAGTTCCGCGTTACATAACTTACGGTA
AATGGCCCGCCTGGCTGACCGCCCAACGACCCCCGCCCATTGACGTCAATAATGACGTATGTTCCCATAG
TAACGCCAATAGGGACTTTCCATTGACGTCAATGGGTGGAGTATTTACGGTAAACTGCCCACTTGGCAGT
ACATCAAGTGTATCATATGCCAAGTACGCCCCCTATTGACGTCAATGACGGTAAATGGCCCGCCTGGCAT
TATGCCCAGTACATGACCTTATGGGACTTTCCTACTTGGCAGTACATCTACGTATTAGTCATCGCTATTA
CCATGGTGATGCGGTTTTGGCAGTACATCAATGGGCGTGGATAGCGGTTTGACTCACGGGGATTTCCAAG
TCTCCACCCCATTGACGTCAATGGGAGTTTGTTTTGGCACCAAAATCAACGGGACTTTCCAAAATGTCGT
AACAACTCCGCCCCATTGACGCAAATGGGCGGTAGGCGTGTACGGTGGGAGGTCTATATAAGCAGAGCTC
TCTGGCTAACTAGAGAACCCACTGCTTACTGGCTTATCGAAATTAATACGACTCACTATAGGGAGACCCA
AGCTG
Features (pLannotate 1.2.2; 22 found; start..end, strand, type, name):
     31..96      +  CDS            3xFLAG: three tandem FLAG® epitope tags, followed by an enterokinase cleavage site
    109..822     +  CDS            mCitrine: mCitrine is a basic (constitutively fluorescent) yellow fluorescent protein published in 2001, derived from Aequorea victoria.
    862..3840    +  CDS            SLC12A2 (fragment): S12A2_HUMAN - Also known as NKCC1. Experimental evidence at protein level: Swiss-Prot protein existence level 1. Cation-chloride cotransporter which mediates the electroneutral transport of chloride, potassium and/or sodium ions across the membrane. Plays a vital role in the regulation of ionic balance and cell volume. From Homo sapiens (Human).
   3877..4101    +  polyA_signal   bGH poly(A) signal: bovine growth hormone polyadenylation signal
   4105..4126    +  promoter       SV40 promoter (fragment): SV40 enhancer and early promoter
   4147..4575    +  rep_origin     f1 ori (sequence partly withheld): f1 bacteriophage origin of replication; arrow indicates direction of (+) strand synthesis
   4589..4918    +  promoter       SV40 promoter: SV40 enhancer and early promoter
   4985..5776    +  CDS            neo: KKA2_KLEPN - Also known as kan, nptII. Experimental evidence at protein level: Swiss-Prot protein existence level 1. Resistance to kanamycin, neomycin, paromomycin, ribostamycin, butirosin and gentamicin B. From Klebsiella pneumoniae.
   5800..5958    +  CDS            ble (fragment): BLE_KLEPN - Experimental evidence at protein level: Swiss-Prot protein existence level 1. Binding protein with a strong affinity to the bleomycin family of antibiotics. Binds to CL990; an antimitotic-antibiotic compound. From Klebsiella pneumoniae.
   5953..6074    +  polyA_signal   SV40 poly(A) signal: SV40 polyadenylation signal
   6147..6163    -  protein_bind   lac operator: The lac repressor binds to the lac operator to inhibit transcription in E. coli. This inhibition can be relieved by adding lactose or isopropyl-β-D-thiogalactopyranoside (IPTG). lac repressor encoded by lacI
   6171..6201    -  promoter       lac promoter: promoter for the E. coli lac operon
   6216..6237    -  protein_bind   CAP binding site: CAP binding activates transcription in the presence of cAMP. E. coli catabolite activator protein
   6250..6342    -  CDS            lacI (fragment): lac repressor; lacI; The lac repressor binds to the lac operator to inhibit transcription in E. coli. This inhibition can be relieved by adding lactose or isopropyl-β-D-thiogalactopyranoside (IPTG).
   6525..7110    -  rep_origin     ori: high-copy-number ColE1/pMB1/pBR322/pUC origin of replication
   7281..8141    -  CDS            AmpR: β-lactamase; bla; confers resistance to ampicillin, carbenicillin, and related antibiotics
   8142..8246    -  promoter       AmpR promoter: bla
   8305..8357    -  misc_feature   bom (fragment): basis of mobility region from pBR322
   8512..8891    +  enhancer       CMV enhancer: human cytomegalovirus immediate early enhancer
   8892..9095    +  promoter       CMV promoter: human cytomegalovirus (CMV) immediate early promoter
   9091..9124    +  LTR            5' LTR (truncated) (fragment): truncated 5' long terminal repeat (LTR) from HIV-1
   9140..9158    +  promoter       T7 promoter: promoter for bacteriophage T7 RNA polymerase
