[The description below was written by a language model from this plasmid's Addgene catalogue record and pLannotate feature annotations shown in this document.]
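Description:
pcDNA3.1 Flag YFP hNKCC1 N-terminal deletion (NT53) is a 9,171-nt mammalian expression plasmid built on the pcDNA3.1 neo backbone. It is propagated in E. coli through a high-copy ColE1/pUC-type origin with ampicillin selection (AmpR under its own bla promoter), and it also carries an f1 origin. For stable selection in mammalian cells, an SV40 enhancer/early promoter drives the neomycin phosphotransferase gene, terminated by an SV40 poly(A) signal, conferring G418 resistance. Small annotated fragments such as ble, lacI, bom and a short HIV-1 LTR match appear to be backbone remnants or incidental hits of the automated annotation rather than functional parts.

The payload is a single fusion open reading frame transcribed from the CMV immediate-early enhancer and promoter and terminated by the bovine growth hormone poly(A) signal, with a T7 promoter just upstream of the coding region. The frame begins with a 3xFLAG epitope, followed by a yellow fluorescent protein and then a synthetic human NKCC1 (SLC12A2) coding sequence designed with convenient restriction sites. The catalogue names the fluorescent protein mVenus, whereas the annotation software matched it to the closely related mCitrine; the record does not resolve this. NKCC1 is the Na-K-Cl cotransporter that mediates electroneutral ion transport and contributes to cell volume and ionic balance. This version was derived from the wild-type NT17 construct by deleting amino acids 13–222 of the N-terminal region, consistent with the table annotating only a fragment of SLC12A2. The insert lies between NheI and PmeI sites. The construct expresses a tagged, fluorescent N-terminal truncation mutant in mammalian cells, with the tags available for detecting and visualising it, presumably for comparison with the full-length transporter.
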