Addgene plasmid #49062: pcDNA3.1 Flag YFP hNKCC1 N-terminal deletion (NT53)
Purpose: Expresses human NKCC1 truncation mutant (aa13-222) with an N-terminal 3xFLAG-YFP tag in mammalian cells. cDNA is synthetic, containing convenient restriction sites.
Depositing lab: Biff Forbush. Depositing organization: Yale University.
Backbone
  Vector backbone: pcDNA3.1 neo
  Backbone manufacturer: Life Technologies
  Backbone size w/o insert (bp): 5316
  Vector type: Mammalian Expression
  Selectable markers: Neomycin (select with G418)
Growth in bacteria
  Bacterial resistance: Ampicillin, 100 μg/mL
  Growth temperature: 37°C
  Growth strain: DH5alpha
  Copy number: High Copy
Gene/Insert
  Gene/Insert name: human NKCC1 (synthetic) (alt names: Slc12A2 (synthetic); Na-K-Cl cotransporter)
  Species: H. sapiens (human), Synthetic
  Insert size (bp): 3855
  Mutation: N-terminal deletion of amino acids 13-222 in hNKCC1 in NT17
  Entrez Gene: SLC12A2 (a.k.a. BSC, BSC-2, BSC2, CCC1, KILQS, NKCC1, PPP1R141)
  Promoter: CMV
  Tag / fusion protein: 3x Flag (N terminal on insert); mVenus (N terminal on insert)
  Cloning method: Restriction Enzyme; 5′ cloning site NheI (not destroyed); 3′ cloning site PmeI (not destroyed)
  Sequencing primers: 5′ CMV-F; 3′ BGH-rev
Terms and licenses: Academic/Nonprofit Terms; Industry Terms: Not Available to Industry
Depositor comments: Plasmid constructed from pcDNA3.1 Flag YFP hNKCC1 WT (NT17). See Addgene plasmid# 49085 (http://www.addgene.org/49085/) for plasmid map of wild-type construct. This plasmid has also been described in Monette et al., J Biol Chem. 2014 Jan 22 (https://www.ncbi.nlm.nih.gov/pubmed/24451383)
How to cite: pcDNA3.1 Flag YFP hNKCC1 N-terminal deletion (NT53) was a gift from Biff Forbush (Addgene plasmid # 49062 ; http://n2t.net/addgene:49062 ; RRID:Addgene_49062)
