>Addgene plasmid #49062 | pcDNA3.1 Flag YFP hNKCC1 N-terminal deletion (NT53) | addgene partial sequence | sequence record 73517 | EGFP-C 5'-CATGGTCCTGCTGGAGTTCGTG-3'
GAGCTCTACAAGGGTGACCTGGAGCCGAGGCCCACGGCTCCTAGCTCCGGCGCGCGCGCCAGGATCGACC
ACTACCGGCACACAGCCGCGCAGCTCGGCGAGAAGCTGCTCCGGCCTAGCCTGGCCGAGCTGCATGACGA
GCTGGAAAAGGAACCTTTTGAGGATGGCTTTGCAAATGGGGAAGAAAGCACTCCAACACGTGATGCTGTG
GTCACGTACACGGCCGAAAGTAAAGGAGTCGTGAAGTTTGGCTGGATCAAGGGTGTACTAGTACGTTGTA
TGTTAAACATTTGGGGTGTGATGCTTTTCATTCGTCTCTCATGGATTGTGGGACAAGCTGGAATTGGTCT
ATCAGTCCTTGTAATAATGATGGCTACTGTTGTGACAACTATCACAGGATTGTCCACTAGCGCCATCGCA
ACTAATGGATTTGTAAGGGGAGGCGGCGCATATTATTTAATATCTAGAAGTCTAGGGCCTGAATTTGGTG
GTGCCATTGGTCTAATCTTCGCCTTTGCCAACGCTGTTGCTGTTGCTATGTATGTGGTTGGATTTGCAGA
AACCGTGGTGGAGTTGCTGAAAGAACATTCCATTCTTATGATAGATGAAATCAATGACATCCGGATTATT
GGAGCCATTACAGTCGTGATTCTTTTAGGTATCTCAGTAGCCGGTATGGAGTGGGAAGCAAAAGCTCAGA
TTGTTCTTTTGGTGATCCTACTTCTTGCTATTGGTGATTTCGTCATAGGAACATTTATCCCACTCGAGAG
CAAGAAGCCAAAAGGGTTTTTTGGCTATAAATCTGAAATCTTTAATGAGAACTTTGGCCCCGATTTTCGA
GAAGAAGAAACTTTCTTTTCTGTATTTGCCATCTTTTTTCCTGCTGCAACTGGAATTCTGGCTGGCGCAA
ATATCTC
