>Addgene plasmid #49062 | pcDNA3.1 Flag YFP hNKCC1 N-terminal deletion (NT53) | addgene partial sequence | sequence record 73565 | BGH-rev
ATTATGAATAGAAGGTAAGGACACTCTGATGATTCCCACGAACTAGTAGGATTGGTGGTAGATCCTTAGA
TAGTGCTTCTAACCATGCCATGTAGAGAGCACTAGAAACGGCACCCTTTCGTGCGACCGGTAAACTCATC
ACAATAATGTTAGCTGTGCTTGAATGTTCCTTTAATAACTCATTTAACCTGATCTGCCGGTATGTCTTGG
TCTTATACAGCTCCAATTCATTATCTGTTATTCGCCAGGGTTCATCTTCTTTCATTTTATCTGCGATATC
TTGCTCTTTATCATCTTCGTGAAGTCTGTATGGCTCAATGATTTCCTCGAAAGCTATAATGTTTTCTTTC
TTTGGTTTGGTATTGATGTCTCCTAGAACCATGATGTCAGAAAAATCGATTCTGAACTTGCTCAGTAAAG
TAGCCATCGCTCTCCGGTCATGGTCTATTCTGTTTATCTTTCCACCAATGAATACTCTGATCTTACAGTC
TTTCCATTTTTTCTTGGTCGTCAGAAGGTAAGGTATCAATAAGGTCAGACCTCCGTCATCAAAAAGCCAC
CAGACATCAATAGTATTCTTTCCTTGTTTTTTCTGAAACTGTGTACTAGCTTCAAGAAGCTTTTGGTCAG
CTACATTCAAAGGCACAATAGGGCCTTTGGATTCTTTTTTCAACAGTGGTTGAGTTGCAGTCTTGCCATC
TTCTTCCTCGACTTTATGGGTAATTGGTTTTTCACTGAGGGGTTTCGAAGTATCTAAATCGGACTTTTTA
CTATATTCCACACTTACTACGACATCCTTGGTGCCAGGAGATTTCTCTTGTGATGACAATAATTCTTCTT
GTCCCTGCAGGTGACTAATATCCAGACCTTCTTTTAGGCGAATAACCACTACGCCATATTGTATGTCAAA
AGCATCGTGAAATAAGTTTATGTACATATCCACATCCCTCATATCTGCTTGCAACCAATCTTTCTTA
